Addgene plasmid #81035: pTriEx-mCherry-LOV2 I427T
Purpose: Mammalian expression of LOV I427T, a mutant with super short relaxation time
Depositing lab: Klaus Hahn. Depositing organization: University of North Carolina at Chapel Hill. Publication: LOVTRAP: an optogenetic system for photoinduced protein dissociation. Wang H, Vilela M, Winkler A, Tarnawski M, Schlichting I, Yumerefendi H, Kuhlman B, Liu R, Danuser G, Hahn KM. Nat Methods. 2016 Jul 18. doi: 10.1038/nmeth.3926. PubMed 27427858.
Backbone
  Vector backbone: pTriEx
  Backbone size w/o insert (bp): 5040
  Total vector size (bp): 6000
  Vector type: Mammalian Expression, Bacterial Expression, Insect Expression
Growth in bacteria
  Bacterial resistance: Ampicillin, 100 μg/mL
  Growth temperature: 37°C
  Growth strain: DH5alpha
  Copy number: High Copy
Gene/Insert
  Gene/Insert name: LOV I427T
  Species: Synthetic
  Insert size (bp): 432
  Mutation: I427T
  Tag / fusion protein: mCherry (N terminal on insert)
  Cloning method: Unknown
  Sequencing primers: 5′ aagtatcgggccctttgtgc; 3′ GGCAGCCTGCACCTGAGGTTAATCAC
Terms and licenses: Academic/Nonprofit Terms; Industry Terms: Not Available to Industry
How to cite: pTriEx-mCherry-LOV2 I427T was a gift from Klaus Hahn (Addgene plasmid # 81035 ; http://n2t.net/addgene:81035 ; RRID:Addgene_81035)
