[The description below was written by a language model from this plasmid's Addgene catalogue record and pLannotate feature annotations shown in this document.]
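Description:
pTriEx-mCherry-LOV2 I427T is a multi-host expression plasmid built on the pTriEx backbone, designed so that a single open reading frame can be expressed in mammalian, insect and bacterial cells. It is propagated in E. coli through a high-copy ColE1/pUC-type origin and selected with ampicillin via the β-lactamase gene. The catalogue lists a total size of about 6.0 kb, in line with the assembled sequence of roughly 6.1 kb.

The payload is a LOV2 photosensory domain carrying the I427T substitution, fused at its N-terminus to the red fluorescent protein mCherry. According to the record, this mutant has a very short relaxation time, meaning rapid return to the dark state after illumination. The automated annotation labels the region after mCherry as miniSOG. This most likely reflects sequence similarity, since miniSOG is itself an engineered flavin-binding LOV2 domain, and not a separate reporter. HSV and 6xHis tag sequences from the backbone lie downstream, but the record does not say whether they are in frame with the fusion.

Upstream, three promoter systems are stacked. A CMV enhancer/promoter with a chimeric intron fragment serves mammalian cells, a lac operator-controlled T7 promoter allows IPTG-inducible bacterial expression, and the baculovirus p10 promoter serves insect cells. A rabbit β-globin polyadenylation signal and a T7 terminator end transcription. The flanking lef2/ORF603 and ORF1629 regions allow recombination into baculovirus genomes, and a single loxP site is also present.

The stated purpose is mammalian expression of this fast-cycling LOV2 variant, which comes from work on the LOVTRAP optogenetic system for light-induced protein dissociation. The mCherry fusion lets expression and localisation be followed.
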