Features (pLannotate 1.2.2; 19 found; start..end, strand, type, name):
    110..937     +  misc_recomb    baculovirus recombination region (lef2/ORF603): contains ORF603 and part of lef2
    949..1308    +  enhancer       CMV enhancer (fragment): human cytomegalovirus immediate early enhancer
   1310..1509    +  promoter       CMV promoter: human cytomegalovirus (CMV) immediate early promoter
   1661..1791    +  intron         chimeric intron (fragment): chimera between introns from chicken β-actin and rabbit β-globin
   1860..1878    +  promoter       T7 promoter: promoter for bacteriophage T7 RNA polymerase
   1879..1903    +  protein_bind   lac operator: The lac repressor binds to the lac operator to inhibit transcription in E. coli. This inhibition can be relieved by adding lactose or isopropyl-β-D-thiogalactopyranoside (IPTG). lac repressor encoded by lacI
   1919..2028    +  promoter       p10 promoter: baculovirus promoter for expression in insect cells
   2043..2750    +  CDS            mCherry: mCherry is a basic (constitutively fluorescent) red fluorescent protein published in 2004, derived from Discosoma sp.. It is reported to be a very rapidly-maturing monomer with low acid sensitivity.
   2784..3101    +  CDS            miniSOG: miniSOG is a basic (constitutively fluorescent) cyan fluorescent protein published in 2011, derived from Arabidopsis thaliana. It requires the cofactor flavin for fluorescence.
   3231..3263    +  CDS            HSV tag: HSV (herpes simplex virus) epitope tag
   3273..3290    +  CDS            6xHis: 6xHis affinity tag
   3305..3373    +  CDS            HBB (fragment): HBB_PONPY - Experimental evidence at transcript level: Swiss-Prot protein existence level 2. Involved in oxygen transport from the lung to the various peripheral tissues. From Pongo pygmaeus (Bornean orangutan).
   3448..3503    +  polyA_signal   β-globin poly(A) signal: rabbit β-globin polyadenylation signal (Gil and Proudfoot, 1987)
   3591..3638    +  terminator     T7 terminator: transcription terminator for bacteriophage T7 RNA polymerase
   3651..4356    +  misc_recomb    baculovirus recombination region (ORF1629): contains part of ORF1629
   4365..4398    +  protein_bind   loxP: Cre-mediated recombination occurs in the 8-bp core sequence (GCATACAT). Cre recombinase
   4566..5153    -  rep_origin     ori: high-copy-number ColE1/pMB1/pBR322/pUC origin of replication
   5166..6026    -  CDS            AmpR: β-lactamase; bla; confers resistance to ampicillin, carbenicillin, and related antibiotics
   6027..6078    -  promoter       AmpR promoter (fragment): bla
>Addgene plasmid #81035 | pTriEx-mCherry-LOV2 I427T | addgene full sequence | sequence record 157032 | Addgene assembled full plasmid sequence
AACTGTTACATTGCAAACGTGGTTTCGTGTGCCAAGTGTGAAAACCGATGTTTAATCAAGGCTCTGACGC
ATTTCTACAACCACGACTCCAAGTGTGTGGGTGAAGTCATGCATCTTTTAATCAAATCCCAAGATGTGTA
TAAACCACCAAACTGCCAAAAAATGAAAACTGTCGACAAGCTCTGTCCGTTTGCTGGCAACTGCAAGGGT
CTCAATCCTATTTGTAATTATTGAATAATAAAACAATTATAAATGTCAAATTTGTTTTTTATTAACGATA
CAAACCAAACGCAACAAGAACATTTGTAGTATTATCTATAATTGAAAACGCGTAGTTATAATCGCTGAGG
TAATATTTAAAATCATTTTCAAATGATTCACAGTTAATTTGCGACAATATAATTTTATTTTCACATAAAC
TAGACGCCTTGTCGTCTTCTTCTTCGTATTCCTTCTCTTTTTCATTTTTCTCTTCATAAAAATTAACATA
GTTATTATCGTATCCATATATGTATCTATCGTATAGAGTAAATTTTTTGTTGTCATAAATATATATGTCT
TTTTTAATGGGGTGTATAGTACCGCTGCGCATAGTTTTTCTGTAATTTACAACAGTGCTATTTTCTGGTA
GTTCTTCGGAGTGTGTTGCTTTAATTATTAAATTTATATAATCAATGAATTTGGGATCGTCGGTTTTGTA
CAATATGTTGCCGGCATAGTACGCAGCTTCTTCTAGTTCAATTACACCATTTTTTAGCAGCACCGGATTA
ACATAACTTTCCAAAATGTTGTACGAACCGTTAAACAAAAACAGTTCACCTCCCTTTTCTATACTATTGT
CTGCGAGCAGTTGTTTGTTGTTAAAAATAACAGCCATTGTAATGAGACGCACAAACTAATATCACAAACT
GGAAATGTCTATCAATATATAGTTGCTGATGGCCGGCCTATTAATAGTAATCAATTACGGGGTCATTAGT
TCATAGCCCATATATGGAGTTCCGCGTTACATAACTTACGGTAAATGGCCCGCCTGGCTGACCGCCCAAC
GACCCCCGCCCATTGACGTCAATAATGACGTATGTTCCCATAGTAACGCCAATAGGGACTTTCCATTGAC
GTCAATGGGTGGAGTATTTACGGTAAACTGCCCACTTGGCAGTACATCAAGTGTATCATATGCCAAGTCC
GCCCCCTATTGACGTCAATGACGGTAAATGGCCCGCCTGGCATTATGCCCAGTACATGACCTTACGGGAC
TTTCCTACTTGGCAGTACATCTACGTATTAGTCATCGCTATTACCATGCTGATGCGGTTTTGGCAGTACA
CCAATGGGCGTGGATAGCGGTTTGACTCACGGGGATTTCCAAGTCTCCACCCCATTGACGTCAATGGGAG
TTTGTTTTGGCACCAAAATCAACGGGACTTTCCAAAATGTCGTAATAACCCCGCCCCGTTGACGCAAATG
GGCGGTAGGCGTGTACGGTGGGAGGTCTATATAAGCAGACGTCGTTTAGTGAACCGTCAGATCACTAGAT
GCTTTATTGCGGTAGTTTATCACAGTTAAATTGCTAACGCCAGTCTCGAACTTAACGTGCAGAAGTTGGT
CGTGAGGCACTGGGCAGGTAAGTATCGGGCCCTTTGTGCGGGGGGAGCGGCTCGGGGCTGTCCGCGGGGG
GACGGCTGCCTTCGGGGGGGACGGGGCAGGGCGGGGTTCGGCTTCTGGCGTGTGACCGGCGGCTCTAGAG
CCTCTGCTAACCATGTTCATGCCTTCTTCTTTTTCCTACAGCTCCTGGGCAACGTGCTGGTTATTGTGCT
GTCTCATCATTTTGGCAAAGAATTGGATCGGACCGAAATTAATACGACTCACTATAGGGGAATTGTGAGC
GGATAACAATTCCCCGGAGTTAATCCGGGACCTTTAATTCAACCCAACACAATATATTATAGTTAAATAA
GAATTATTATCAAATCATTTGTATATTAATTAAAATACTATACTGTAAATTACATTTTATTTACAATCAA
AGGAGATATACCATGGTGAGCAAGGGCGAGGAGGATAACATGGCCATCATCAAGGAGTTCATGCGCTTCA
AGGTGCACATGGAGGGCTCCGTGAACGGCCACGAGTTCGAGATCGAGGGCGAGGGCGAGGGCCGCCCCTA
CGAGGGCACCCAGACCGCCAAGCTGAAGGTGACCAAGGGTGGCCCCCTGCCCTTCGCCTGGGACATCCTG
TCCCCTCAGTTCATGTACGGCTCCAAGGCCTACGTGAAGCACCCCGCCGACATCCCCGACTACTTGAAGC
TGTCCTTCCCCGAGGGCTTCAAGTGGGAGCGCGTGATGAACTTCGAGGACGGCGGCGTGGTGACCGTGAC
CCAGGACTCCTCCCTGCAGGACGGCGAGTTCATCTACAAGGTGAAGCTGCGCGGCACCAACTTCCCCTCC
GACGGCCCTGTAATGCAGAAGAAGACTATGGGCTGGGAGGCCTCCTCCGAGCGGATGTACCCCGAGGACG
GCGCCCTGAAGGGCGAGATCAAGCAGAGGCTGAAGCTGAAGGACGGCGGCCACTACGACGCTGAGGTCAA
GACCACCTACAAGGCCAAGAAGCCCGTGCAGCTGCCCGGCGCCTACAACGTCAACATCAAGTTGGACATC
ACCTCCCACAACGAGGACTACACCATCGTGGAACAGTACGAACGCGCCGAGGGCCGCCACTCCACCGGCG
GCATGGACGAGCTGTACAAGGGTTCTGGATCCTTGGCTACTACACTTGAACGTATTGAGAAGAACTTTGT
CATTACTGACCCAAGATTGCCAGATAATCCCACTATATTCGCGTCCGATAGTTTCTTGCAGTTGACAGAA
TATAGCCGTGAAGAAATTTTGGGAAGAAACTGCAGGTTTCTACAAGGTCCTGAAACTGATCGCGCGACAG
TGAGAAAAATTAGAGATGCCATAGATAACCAAACAGAGGTCACTGTTCAGCTGATTAATTATACAAAGAG
TGGTAAAAAGTTCTGGAACCTCTTTCACTTGCAGCCTATGCGAGATCAGAAGGGAGATGTCCAGTACTTT
ATTGGGGTTCAGTTGGATGGAACTGAGCATGTCCGAGATGCTGCCGAGAGAGAGGGAGTCATGCTGATTA
AGAAAACTGCAGAAAATATTGATGAGGCGGCAAAAGAACTTTAAAAGCTTGCGGCCGCACAGCTGTATAC
ACGTGCAAGCCAGCCAGAACTCGCCCCGGAAGACCCCGAGGATCTCGAGCACCACCATCACCATCACCAT
CACTAAGTGATTAACCTCAGGTGCAGGCTGCCTATCAGAAGGTGGTGGCTGGTGTGGCCAATGCCCTGGC
TCACAAATACCACTGAGATCGATCTTTTTCCCTCTGCCAAAAATTATGGGGACATCATGAAGCCCCTTGA
GCATCTGACTTCTGGCTAATAAAGGAAATTTATTTTCATTGCAATAGTGTGTTGGAATTTTTTGTGTCTC
TCACTCGGAAGGACATATGGGAGGGCAAATCATTTAAAACATCAGAATGAGTATTTGGTTTAGAGTTTGG
CAACATATGCCCATATGTAACTAGCATAACCCCTTGGGGCCTCTAAACGGGTCTTGAGGGGTTTTTTGCT
GAAAGCATGCGGAGGAAATTCTCCTTGAAGTTTCCCTGGTGTTCAAAGTAAAGGAGTTTGCACCAGACGC
ACCTCTGTTCACTGGTCCGGCGTATTAAAACACGATACATTGTTATTAGTACATTTATTAAGCGCTAGAT
TCTGTGCGTTGTTGATTTACAGACAATTGTTGTACGTATTTTAATAATTCATTAAATTTATAATCTTTAG
GGTGGTATGTTAGAGCGAAAATCAAATGATTTTCAGCGTCTTTATATCTGAATTTAAATATTAAATCCTC
AATAGATTTGTAAAATAGGTTTCGATTAGTTTCAAACAAGGGTTGTTTTTCCGAACCGATGGCTGGACTA
TCTAATGGATTTTCGCTCAACGCCACAAAACTTGCCAAATCTTGTAGCAGCAATCTAGCTTTGTCGATAT
TCGTTTGTGTTTTGTTTTGTAATAAAGGTTCGACGTCGTTCAAAATATTATGCGCTTTTGTATTTCTTTC
ATCACTGTCGTTAGTGTACAATTGACTCGACGTAAACACGTTAAATAGAGCTTGGACATATTTAACATCG
GGCGTGTTAGCTTTATTAGGCCGATTATCGTCGTCGTCCCAACCCTCGTCGTTAGAAGTTGCTTCCGAAG
ACGATTTTGCCATAGCCACACGACGCCTATTAATTGTGTCGGCTAACACGTCCGCGATCAAATTTGTAGT
TGAGCTTTTTGGAATTGCGATCGCATAACTTCGTATAGCATACATTATACGAAGTTATAAGCTCGGAACG
CTGCGCTCGGTCGTTCGGCTGCGGCGAGCGGTATCAGCTCACTCAAAGGCGGTAATACGGTTATCCACAG
AATCAGGGGATAACGCAGGAAAGAACATGTGAGCAAAAGGCCAGCAAAAGGCCAGGAACCGTAAAAAGGC
CGCGTTGCTGGCGTTTTTCCATAGGCTCCGCCCCCTGACGAGCATCACAAAAATCGACGCTCAAGTCAGA
GGTGGCGAAACCCGACAGGACTATAAAGATACCAGGCGTTTCCCCCTGGAAGCTCCCTCGTGCGCTCTCC
TGTTCCGACCCTGCCGCTTACCGGATACCTGTCCGCCTTTCTCCCTTCGGGAAGCGTGGCGCTTTCTCAA
TGCTCACGCTGTAGGTATCTCAGTTCGGTGTAGGTCGTTCGCTCCAAGCTGGGCTGTGTGCACGAACCCC
CCGTTCAGCCCGACCGCTGCGCCTTATCCGGTAACTATCGTCTTGAGTCCAACCCGGTAAGACACGACTT
ATCGCCACTGGCAGCAGCCACTGGTAACAGGATTAGCAGAGCGAGGTATGTAGGCGGTGCTACAGAGTTC
TTGAAGTGGTGGCCTAACTACGGCTACACTAGAAGAACAGTATTTGGTATCTGCGCTCTGCTGAAGCCAG
TTACCTTCGGAAAAAGAGTTGGTAGCTCTTGATCCGGCAAACAAACCACCGCTGGTAGCGGTGGTTTTTT
TGTTTGCAAGCAGCAGATTACGCGCAGAAAAAAAGGATCTCAAGAAGATCCTTTGTTACCAATGCTTAAT
CAGTGAGGCACCTATCTCAGCGATCTGTCTATTTCGTTCATCCATAGTTGCCTGACTCCCCGTCGTGTAG
ATAACTACGATACGGGAGGGCTTACCATCTGGCCCCAGTGCTGCAATGATACCGCGAGACCCACGCTCAC
CGGCTCCAGATTTATCAGCAATAAACCAGCCAGCCGGAAGGGCCGAGCGCAGAAGTGGTCCTGCAACTTT
ATCCGCCTCCATCCAGTCTATTAATTGTTGCCGGGAAGCTAGAGTAAGTAGTTCGCCAGTTAATAGTTTG
CGCAACGTTGTTGCCATTGCTACAGGCATCGTGGTGTCACGCTCGTCGTTTGGTATGGCTTCATTCAGCT
CCGGTTCCCAACGATCAAGGCGAGTTACATGATCCCCCATGTTGTGCAAAAAAGCGGTTAGCTCCTTCGG
TCCTCCGATCGTTGTCAGAAGTAAGTTGGCCGCAGTGTTATCACTCATGGTTATGGCAGCACTGCATAAT
TCTCTTACTGTCATGCCATCCGTAAGATGCTTTTCTGTGACTGGTGAGTACTCAACCAAGTCATTCTGAG
AATAGTGTATGCGGCGACCGAGTTGCTCTTGCCCGGCGTCAATACGGGATAATACCGCGCCACATAGCAG
AACTTTAAAAGTGCTCATCATTGGAAAACGTTCTTCGGGGCGAAAACTCTCAAGGATCTTACCGCTGTTG
AGATCCAGTTCGATGTAACCCACTCGTGCACCCAACTGATCTTCAGCATCTTTTACTTTCACCAGCGTTT
CTGGGTGAGCAAAAACAGGAAGGCAAAATGCCGCAAAAAAGGGAATAAGGGCGACACGGAAATGTTGAAT
ACTCATACTCTTCCTTTTTCAATATTATTGAAGCATTTATCAGGGTTATTGTCTCATGTCCGCGCGTT
