>Addgene plasmid #81035 | pTriEx-mCherry-LOV2 I427T | depositor partial sequence | sequence record 153592 | LOV I427T
TTGGCTACTACACTTGAACGTATTGAGAAGAACTTTGTCATTACTGACCCAAGATTGCCAGATAATCCCA
CTATATTCGCGTCCGATAGTTTCTTGCAGTTGACAGAATATAGCCGTGAAGAAATTTTGGGAAGAAACTG
CAGGTTTCTACAAGGTCCTGAAACTGATCGCGCGACAGTGAGAAAAATTAGAGATGCCATAGATAACCAA
ACAGAGGTCACTGTTCAGCTGATTAATTATACAAAGAGTGGTAAAAAGTTCTGGAACCTCTTTCACTTGC
AGCCTATGCGAGATCAGAAGGGAGATGTCCAGTACTTTATTGGGGTTCAGTTGGATGGAACTGAGCATGT
CCGAGATGCTGCCGAGAGAGAGGGAGTCATGCTGATTAAGAAAACTGCAGAAAATATTGATGAGGCGGCA
AAAGAACTTTAA
