>Addgene plasmid #81035 | pTriEx-mCherry-LOV2 I427T | addgene partial sequence | sequence record 157030 | CMV-F 5'-CGCAAATGGGCGGTAGGCGTG-3'
CTATATAAGCAGACGTCGTTTAGTGAACCGTCAGATCACTAGATGCTTTATTGCGGTAGTTTATCACAGT
TAAATTGCTAACGCCAGTCTCGAACTTAACGTGCAGAAGTTGGTCGTGAGGCACTGGGCAGGTAAGTATC
GGGCCCTTTGTGCGGGGGGAGCGGCTCGGGGCTGTCCGCGGGGGGACGGCTGCCTTCGGGGGGGACGGGG
CAGGGCGGGGTTCGGCTTCTGGCGTGTGACCGGCGGCTCTAGAGCCTCTGCTAACCATGTTCATGCCTTC
TTCTTTTTCCTACAGCTCCTGGGCAACGTGCTGGTTATTGTGCTGTCTCATCATTTTGGCAAAGAATTGG
ATCGGACCGAAATTAATACGACTCACTATAGGGGAATTGTGAGCGGATAACAATTCCCCGGAGTTAATCC
GGGACCTTTAATTCAACCCAACACAATATATTATAGTTAAATAAGAATTATTATCAAATCATTTGTATAT
TAATTAAAATACTATACTGTAAATTACATTTTATTTACAATCAAAGGAGATATACCATGGTGAGCAAGGG
CGAGGAGGATAACATGGCCATCATCAAGGAGTTCATGCGCTTCAAGGTGCACATGGAGGGCTCCGTGAAC
GGCCACGAGTTCGAGATCGAGGGCGAGGGCGAGGGCCGCCCCTACGAGGGCACCCAGACCGCCAAGCTGA
AGGTGACCAAGGGTGGCCCCCTGCCCTTCGCCTGGGACATCCTGTCCCCTCAGTTCATGTACGGCTCCAA
GGCCTACGTGAAGCACCCCGCCGACATCCCCGACTACTTGAAGCTGTCCTTCCCCGAGGGCTTCAAGTGG
GAGCGCGTGATGAACTTCGAGGACGGCGGCGTGGTGACCGTGACCCAGGACTCCTCCCTGCAGGACGGCG
AGTTCATCTACAAGGTGAAGCTGCGCGGCAC
