>Addgene plasmid #81035 | pTriEx-mCherry-LOV2 I427T | addgene partial sequence | sequence record 157031 | rb_glob_PA_term-R 5'-CCCATATGTCCTTCCGAGTG-3'
AAAAATTCCAACACACTATTGCAATGAAAATAAATTTCCTTTATTAGCCAGAAGTCAGATGCTCAAGGGG
CTTCATGATGTCCCCATAATTTTTGGCAGAGGGAAAAAGATCGATCTCAGTGGTATTTGTGAGCCAGGGC
ATTGGCCACACCAGCCACCACCTTCTGATAGGCAGCCTGCACCTGAGGTTAATCACTTAGTGATGGTGAT
GGTGATGGTGGTGCTCGAGATCCTCGGGGTCTTCCGGGGCGAGTTCTGGCTGGCTTGCACGTGTATACAG
CTGTGCGGCCGCAAGCTTTTAAAGTTCTTTTGCCGCCTCATCAATATTTTCTGCAGTTTTCTTAATCAGC
ATGACTCCCTCTCTCTCGGCAGCATCTCGGACATGCTCAGTTCCATCCAACTGAACCCCAATAAAGTACT
GGACATCTCCCTTCTGATCTCGCATAGGCTGCAAGTGAAAGAGGTTCCAGAACTTTTTACCACTCTTTGT
ATAATTAATCAGCTGAACAGTGACCTCTGTTTGGTTATCTATGGCATCTCTAATTTTTCTCACTGTCGCG
CGATCAGTTTCAGGACCTTGTAGAAACCTGCAGTTTCTTCCCAAAATTTCTTCACGGCTATATTCTGTCA
ACTGCAAGAAACTATCGGACGCGAATATAGTGGGATTATCTGGCAATCTTGGGTCAGTAATGACAAAGTT
CTTCTCAATACGTTCAAGTGTAGTAGCCAAGGATCCAGAACCCTTGTACAGCTCGTCCATGCCGCCGGTG
GAGTGGCGGCCCTCGGCGCGTTCGTACTGTTCCACGATGGTGTAGTCCTCGTTGTGGGAGGTGATGTCCA
ACTTGATGTTGACGTTGTAGGCGCCGGGCAGCTGCACGGGCTTCTTGGCCTTGTAGGTGGTCTTGACCTC
AGCGTCGTAGTGGCCGCCGTCCTTCAGCTTCAGCCTCTGCTTGATCTCGCCCTTCAGGGCGCCGTCCTCG
GGGTACATCCGCTCGGAGGAGGCCTCCCAGCCCATAGTCTTCTTCTGCATTACAGGGCCGTCGGAGGGGA
AGTTGGTGCCGCGCAGCTTCACCTTGTA
